>Addgene plasmid #83156 | Hs.KRAS4b S17N | depositor full sequence | sequence record 158119 | Full Sequence
TTAACGCTAGCATGGATGTTTTCCCAGTCACGACGTTGTAAAACGACGGCCAGTCTTAAAATTCGAGCTC
GGTCCGAGGATCCGAAATAATGATTTTATTTTGACTGATAGTGACCTGTTCGTTGCAACAAATTGATAAG
CAATGCTTTTTTATAATGCCAACTTTGTACAAAAAAGTTGGCACCATGACTGAATATAAACTTGTGGTAG
TTGGAGCTGGTGGCGTAGGCAAGAATGCCTTGACGATACAGCTAATTCAGAATCATTTTGTGGACGAATA
TGATCCAACAATAGAGGATTCCTACAGGAAGCAAGTAGTAATTGATGGAGAAACCTGTCTCTTGGATATT
CTCGACACAGCAGGTCAAGAGGAGTACAGTGCAATGAGGGACCAGTACATGAGGACTGGGGAGGGCTTTC
TTTGTGTATTTGCCATAAATAATACTAAATCATTTGAAGATATTCACCATTATAGAGAACAAATTAAAAG
AGTTAAGGACTCTGAAGATGTACCTATGGTCCTAGTAGGAAATAAATGTGATTTGCCTTCTAGAACAGTA
GACACAAAACAGGCTCAGGACTTAGCAAGAAGTTATGGAATTCCTTTTATTGAAACATCAGCAAAGACAA
GACAGGGTGTTGATGATGCCTTCTATACATTAGTTCGAGAAATTCGAAAACATAAAGAAAAGATGAGCAA
AGATGGTAAAAAGAAGAAAAAGAAGTCAAAGACAAAGTGTGTAATTATGTAATCAACTTTCTTGTACAAA
GTTGGCATTATAGGAAAGCATTGCTTATCAATTTGTTGCAACGAACAGGTCACTATCAGTCAAAATAAAA
TCATTATTTGCATGCAAGCTTAGATCCTCTAGACCAGCCAGGACAGAAATGCCTCGACTTCGCTGCTACC
CAAGGTTGCCGGGTGACGCACACCGTGGAAACGGATGAAGGCACGAACCCAGTGGACATAAGCCTGTTCG
GTTCGTAAGCTGTAATGCAAGTAGCGTATGCGCTCACGCAACTGGTCCAGAACCTTGACCGAACGCAGCG
GTGGTAACGGCGCAGTGGCGGTTTTCATGGCTTGTTATGACTGTTTTTTTGGGGTACAGTCTATGCCTCG
GGCATCCAAGCAGCAAGCGCGTTACGCCGTGGGTCGATGTTTGATGTTATGGAGCAGCAACGATGTTACG
CAGCAGGGCAGTCGCCCTAAAACAAAGTTAAACATTATGAGGGAAGCGGTGATCGCCGAAGTATCGACTC
AACTATCAGAGGTAGTTGGCGTCATCGAGCGCCATCTCGAACCGACGTTGCTGGCCGTACATTTGTACGG
CTCCGCAGTGGATGGCGGCCTGAAGCCACACAGTGATATTGATTTGCTGGTTACGGTGACCGTAAGGCTT
GATGAAACAACGCGGCGAGCTTTGATCAACGACCTTTTGGAAACTTCGGCTTCCCCTGGAGAGAGCGAGA
TTCTCCGCGCTGTAGAAGTCACCATTGTTGTGCACGACGACATCATTCCGTGGCGTTATCCAGCTAAGCG
CGAACTGCAATTTGGAGAATGGCAGCGCAATGACATTCTTGCAGGTATCTTCGAGCCAGCCACGATCGAC
ATTGATCTGGCTATCTTGCTGACAAAAGCAAGAGAACATAGCGTTGCCTTGGTAGGTCCAGCGGCGGAGG
AACTCTTTGATCCGGTTCCTGAACAGGATCTATTTGAGGCGCTAAATGAAACCTTAACGCTATGGAACTC
GCCGCCCGACTGGGCTGGCGATGAGCGAAATGTAGTGCTTACGTTGTCCCGCATTTGGTACAGCGCAGTA
ACCGGCAAAATCGCGCCGAAGGATGTCGCTGCCGACTGGGCAATGGAGCGCCTGCCGGCCCAGTATCAGC
CCGTCATACTTGAAGCTAGACAGGCTTATCTTGGACAAGAAGAAGATCGCTTGGCCTCGCGCGCAGATCA
GTTGGAAGAATTTGTCCACTACGTGAAAGGCGAGATCACCAAGGTAGTCGGCAAATAACCCTCGAGCCAC
CCATGACCAAAATCCCTTAACGTGAGTTACGCGTCGTTCCACTGAGCGTCAGACCCCGTAGAAAAGATCA
AAGGATCTTCTTGAGATCCTTTTTTTCTGCGCGTAATCTGCTGCTTGCAAACAAAAAAACCACCGCTACC
AGCGGTGGTTTGTTTGCCGGATCAAGAGCTACCAACTCTTTTTCCGAAGGTAACTGGCTTCAGCAGAGCG
CAGATACCAAATACTGTCCTTCTAGTGTAGCCGTAGTTAGGCCACCACTTCAAGAACTCTGTAGCACCGC
CTACATACCTCGCTCTGCTAATCCTGTTACCAGTGGCTGCTGCCAGTGGCGATAAGTCGTGTCTTACCGG
GTTGGACTCAAGACGATAGTTACCGGATAAGGCGCAGCGGTCGGGCTGAACGGGGGGTTCGTGCACACAG
CCCAGCTTGGAGCGAACGACCTACACCGAACTGAGATACCTACAGCGTGAGCATTGAGAAAGCGCCACGC
TTCCCGAAGGGAGAAAGGCGGACAGGTATCCGGTAAGCGGCAGGGTCGGAACAGGAGAGCGCACGAGGGA
GCTTCCAGGGGGAAACGCCTGGTATCTTTATAGTCCTGTCGGGTTTCGCCACCTCTGACTTGAGCGTCGA
TTTTTGTGATGCTCGTCAGGGGGGCGGAGCCTATGGAAAAACGCCAGCAACGCGGCCTTTTTACGGTTCC
TGGCCTTTTGCTGGCCTTTTGCTCACATGTTCTTTCCTGCGTTATCCCCTGATTCTGTGGATAACCGTAT
TACCGCCTTTGAGTGAGCTGATACCGCTCGCCGCAGCCGAACGACCGAGCGCAGCGAGTCAGTGAGCGAG
GAAGCGGAAGAGCGCCCAATACGCAAACCGCCTCTCCCCGCGCGTTGGCCGATTCATTAATGCAGCTGGC
ACGACAGGTTTCCCGACTGGAAAGCGGGCAGTGAGCGCAACGCAATTAATACGCGTACCGCTAGCCAGGA
AGAGTTTGTAGAAACGCAAAAAGGCCATCCGTCAGGATGGCCTTCTGCTTAGTTTGATGCCTGGCAGTTT
ATGGCGGGCGTCCTGCCCGCCACCCTCCGGGCCGTTGCTTCACAACGTTCAAATCCGCTCCCGGCGGATT
TGTCCTACTCAGGAGAGCGTTCACCGACAAACAACAGATAAAACGAAAGGCCCAGTCTTCCGACTGAGCC
TTTCGTTTTATTTGATGCCTGGCAGTTCCCTACTCTCGCG
Features (pLannotate 1.2.2; 11 found; start..end, strand, type, name):
     18..54      -  CDS            lacZα (fragment): LacZα fragment of β-galactosidase; lacZ fragment
     85..180     +  protein_bind   attL3: mutant version of attL; recombination site for the Gateway® LR reaction LR Clonase™
    186..752     +  CDS            K-Ras: human small GTPase proto-oncoprotein
    757..850     -  protein_bind   attL2 (fragment): mutant version of attL; recombination site for the Gateway® LR reaction LR Clonase™
    965..988     +  promoter       Pc promoter (fragment): intI1 (promoter lies within the coding sequence); class 1 integron promoter
   1164..1220    +  CDS            GmR (fragment): gentamycin acetyltransferase; aacC1; confers resistance to gentamycin
   1227..2018    +  CDS            SmR: aminoglycoside adenylyltransferase (Murphy, 1985); aadA; confers resistance to spectinomycin and streptomycin
   2111..2699    +  rep_origin     ori: high-copy-number ColE1/pMB1/pBR322/pUC origin of replication
   2882..2974    +  CDS            lacI (fragment): lac repressor; lacI; The lac repressor binds to the lac operator to inhibit transcription in E. coli. This inhibition can be relieved by adding lactose or isopropyl-β-D-thiogalactopyranoside (IPTG).
   3029..3056    -  terminator     rrnB T2 terminator: transcription terminator T2 from the E. coli rrnB gene
   3188..3231    +  terminator     rrnB T1 terminator: Escherichia coli rrnB; transcription terminator T1 from the E. coli rrnB gene
