[The description below was written by a language model from this plasmid's Addgene catalogue record and pLannotate feature annotations shown in this document.]
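Description:
Hs.KRAS4b S17N is a Gateway entry clone built on the pDonor-255 backbone, carrying the human KRAS4B open reading frame (567 bp, based on the NM_004985.4 reference transcript) with an S17N substitution. The full plasmid is about 3.3 kb. It is propagated in E. coli from a high-copy ColE1/pUC-type origin and selected with spectinomycin through the aadA (SmR) aminoglycoside adenylyltransferase gene. A fragment of a class 1 integron Pc promoter and a remnant of a gentamicin resistance gene lie upstream of this marker. Short lacZα and lacI fragments also appear in the annotation and look like non-functional backbone leftovers. The rrnB T1 and T2 terminators sit upstream of the cloning region, where they typically insulate the insert from read-through transcription.

The K-Ras coding sequence is flanked by two attL recombination sites, which the automated annotation calls attL3 and a partial attL2. These sites allow an LR Clonase reaction to move the ORF into any compatible Gateway destination vector. The entry clone has no annotated promoter driving KRAS, so expression depends on the destination vector chosen. Because the ORF keeps its stop codon, it is suited to native (untagged) expression or to N-terminal fusions, not C-terminal tags. S17N is widely known as a dominant-negative Ras mutation that favours the inactive, GDP-bound state and interferes with exchange-factor signalling, although the record itself does not state this rationale. The clone serves as a starting reagent for building expression constructs of this KRAS4b variant.
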