Addgene plasmid #83156: Hs.KRAS4b S17N
Purpose: Gateway ORF Entry clone of human KRAS4B [NM_004985.4 ] with stop codon (for native or N-terminal fusions), S17N mutation
Depositing lab: Dominic Esposito. Depositing organization: National Cancer Institute (NCI).
Backbone
  Vector backbone: pDonor-255
  Backbone size w/o insert (bp): 2693
  Vector type: Gateway Entry Clone
Growth in bacteria
  Bacterial resistance: Spectinomycin, 50 μg/mL
  Growth temperature: 37°C
  Growth strain: DH10B
  Copy number: High Copy
Gene/Insert
  Gene/Insert name: KRAS
  Species: H. sapiens (human)
  Insert size (bp): 567
  Mutation: S17N
  GenBank ID: NM_004985.4
  Entrez Gene: KRAS (a.k.a. 'C-K-RAS, C-K-RAS, CFC2, K-RAS2A, K-RAS2B, K-RAS4A, K-RAS4B, K-Ras, K-Ras 2, KI-RAS, KRAS1, KRAS2, NS, NS3, OES, RALD, RASK2, c-Ki-ras, c-Ki-ras2)
  Cloning method: Gateway Cloning
  Sequencing primers: 5′ M13F 23-mer (5'-CCCAGTCACGACGTTGTAAAACG); 3′ attLR 23-mer (5'-TAACATCAGAGATTTTGAGACAC)
Terms and licenses: Academic/Nonprofit Terms; Industry Terms: Not Available to Industry
How to cite: Hs.KRAS4b S17N was a gift from Dominic Esposito (Addgene plasmid # 83156 ; http://n2t.net/addgene:83156 ; RRID:Addgene_83156)
