>Addgene plasmid #83156 | Hs.KRAS4b S17N | addgene partial sequence | sequence record 159145 | M13pUC-Fwd 5'-CCCAGTCACGACGTTGTAAAACG-3'
GCTCGGTCCGAGGATCCGAAATAATGATTTTATTTTGACTGATAGTGACCTGTTCGTTGCAACAAATTGA
TAAGCAATGCTTTTTTATAATGCCAACTTTGTACAAAAAAGTTGGCACCATGACTGAATATAAACTTGTG
GTAGTTGGAGCTGGTGGCGTAGGCAAGAATGCCTTGACGATACAGCTAATTCAGAATCATTTTGTGGACG
AATATGATCCAACAATAGAGGATTCCTACAGGAAGCAAGTAGTAATTGATGGAGAAACCTGTCTCTTGGA
TATTCTCGACACAGCAGGTCAAGAGGAGTACAGTGCAATGAGGGACCAGTACATGAGGACTGGGGAGGGC
TTTCTTTGTGTATTTGCCATAAATAATACTAAATCATTTGAAGATATTCACCATTATAGAGAACAAATTA
AAAGAGTTAAGGACTCTGAAGATGTACCTATGGTCCTAGTAGGAAATAAATGTGATTTGCCTTCTAGAAC
AGTAGACACAAAACAGGCTCAGGACTTAGCAAGAAGTTATGGAATTCCTTTTATTGAAACATCAGCAAAG
ACAAGACAGGGTGTTGATGATGCCTTCTATACATTAGTTCGAGAAATTCGAAAACATAAAGAAAAGATGA
GCAAAGATGGTAAAAAGAAGAAAAAGAAGTCAAAGACAAAGTGTGTAATTATGTAATCAACTTTCTTGTA
CAAAG
